>Addgene plasmid #83541 | pILGFP82 | addgene partial sequence | sequence record 161710 | yGFP-R 5'-GCATCACCTTCACCTTCACC-3'
TAACATCACCATCTAATTCAACCAAAATTGGGACAACACCAGTGAATAATTCTTCACCTTTAGAGGATCC
CATCTTTTAATGTTATCGATGGATTCGAACTAGAAAAATACACGGTTCTTTAGAAAACAATTAAGGAAAG
AAAGAGAGCGTAAGAAAAAGAGATATTCTACAAAATTTTGATGCAAAAGGTTTTTATAAAACTTCTTATC
TTATATGAAAGATGAGATGAGATAATTATACTCGAGGAAGCGAAAAAATTTTCACCAACGCAAAAAAAGA
AAAAGAAAAAAAAAAAAAAAACATTAAAAACGTTTCTTTTTCACGTGCTAAGTGATCTAATAATTTAGGG
TTATGCATGGGTGGGGCCGGATAAACCGCGGTTGAAAGTGATTAAACGGAGTCTTTTCTTTTTTTTGCTT
CTTCGTTTCTTTTTTTAATTTCTTCTTTCTTCACGAATATTTATTACCCAGCCTGTCATGATTTTTTGAT
ACGTAATTGCCCTGGTTGGGCCCTTTTGCGAGTGGCAGTAAGTATGGAAGGGGCGAACAATGATTGTAAG
TTGTTTTTTTAATAGGGTAACGACCGGGTAAAATAGAAAGAAGTGTTGACTAAGAAACGGGAATCAACAT
TCACTTGCTTATCTTAAAATGTTATGTATGTCGAGCAACCCTTAATATAACTTCGTATAATGTATGCTAT
ACGAAGTTATTAGGTCTAGAGATCCCAATACAACAGATCACGTGATCTTTTGTAAGATGAAGTTGAAGTA
GTGTTGCACCGTGCCAATGCAGGTGGCTATTAGATTAAATATGTGATTTGTTCTATTAAGTTTCCTGTAT
AATTAATGGGGAGCGCTGATTCTCTTTTGGTACGCTTCCCATCCAGCATTTCTGTATCTTTCACCTTCAA
CCTTAGGATCTCTACCCTTGGCGAAAAGTCCTCTGCCAACAATGATGA
