>Addgene plasmid #83541 | pILGFP82 | addgene partial sequence | sequence record 161711 | M13-Rev 5'-CAGGAAACAGCTATGACC-3'
GCATTTAAATCATTACGACCGAGATTCCCGGGTAATAACTGATATAATTAAATTGAAGCTCTAATTTGTG
AGTTTAGTATACATGCATTTACTTATAATACAGTTTTTTAGTTTTGCTGGCCGCATCTTCTCAAATATGC
TTCCCAGCCTGCTTTTCTGTAACGTTCACCCTCTACCTTAGCATCCCTTCCCTTTGCAAATAGTCCTACT
AGTTTAAGATCTTTTGTACAATTCATCCATACCATGGGTAATACCAGCAGCAGTAACAAATTCTAACAAG
ACCATGTGGTCTCTCTTTTCGTTTGGATCTTTGGATAAGGCAGATTGAGTGGATAAGTAATGGTTGTCTG
GTAACAAGACTGGACCATCACCAATTGGAGTATTTTGTTGATAATGGTCAGCTAATTGAACAGAACCATC
TTCAATGTTGTGTCTAATTTTGAAGTTAACTTTGATACCATTCTTTTGTTTGTCAGCCATGATGTAAACA
TTGTGAGAGTTATAGTTGTATTCCAATTTGTGACCTAAAATGTTACCATCTTCTTTAAAATCAATACCTT
TTAATTCGATTCTATTAACTAAGGTATCACCTTCAAACTTGACTTCAGCTCTGGTCTTGTAGTTACCGTC
ATCTTTGAAAAAAATAGTTCTTTCTTGAACATAACCTTCTGGCATGGCAGACTTGAAAAAGTCATGTTGT
TTCATATGATCTGGGTATCTCGCAAAACATTGAACACCATAACCGAAAGTAGTGACTAAGGTTGGCCATG
GAACTGGCAATTTACCAGTAGTACAAATAAATTTTAAGGTCAATTTACCGTAAGTAGCATCACCTTCACC
TTCACCGGAGACAGAAAATTTGTGACCATTAACATCACCATCTAATTCAACCAAAATTGGGACAACACCA
GTGAATAATTCTTCACCTTTAGAGGATCCCA
