[The description below was written by a language model from this plasmid's Addgene catalogue record.]
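Description:
pILGFP82 is a yeast expression reporter plasmid built on the pUC19 backbone. It is maintained in E. coli as a high-copy plasmid under ampicillin selection, consistent with the pUC-type origin and beta-lactamase marker that pUC19 carries. For selection in Saccharomyces cerevisiae it carries a URA3 marker derived from Kluyveromyces lactis, which complements uracil auxotrophy in ura3 host strains; using the heterologous K. lactis gene is a common way to limit homology with the native URA3 locus. The record does not list any yeast replication origin or centromere element, nor does it state whether the plasmid is meant to be integrated into the genome or maintained episomally, so its mode of maintenance in yeast cannot be determined from the available information.

The payload is a fusion of the S. cerevisiae YEF3 promoter to yEGFP, a yeast codon-optimised enhanced green fluorescent protein. YEF3 encodes a translation elongation factor, and its promoter is generally regarded as a strong, growth-associated one. Here it drives the fluorescent reporter so that GFP signal serves as a readout of promoter output. The terminator downstream of yEGFP and the restriction sites used for cloning are not recorded. The construct was made to evaluate the expression strength of the YEF3 promoter, as part of a comparison of yeast promoter activities on different carbon sources and across the diauxic shift, with the aim of informing promoter choice for controlling heterologous gene expression in yeast cell factories.
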