Addgene plasmid #83541: pILGFP82
Purpose: Used to evaluate the expression output of YEF3 promoter with yEGFP used as the reporter gene.
Depositing lab: Claudia Vickers. Depositing organization: University of Queensland. Publication: Controlling heterologous gene expression in yeast cell factories on different carbon substrates and across the diauxic shift: a comparison of yeast promoter activities. Peng B, Williams TC, Henry M, Nielsen LK, Vickers CE. Microb Cell Fact. 2015 Jun 26;14:91. doi: 10.1186/s12934-015-0278-5. PubMed 26112740.
Backbone
  Vector backbone: pUC19
  Vector type: Yeast Expression
  Selectable markers: URA3 ; kluyveromyces lactis in S. cerevisiae
Growth in bacteria
  Bacterial resistance: Ampicillin, 100 μg/mL
  Growth temperature: 37°C
  Growth strain: alpha-Select
  Growth instructions: alpha-Select from BIOLINE (Genotype: F- deoR endA1 recA1 relA1 gyrA96 hsdR17(rk-, mk+) supE44 thi-1 phoA Δ(lacZYA-argF)U169 Φ80lacZΔM15 λ-)
  Copy number: High Copy
Gene/Insert
  Gene/Insert name: YEF3 promoter-yEGFP
  Species: S. cerevisiae (budding yeast)
  Promoter: YEF3
  Cloning method: Restriction Enzyme; 5′ cloning site unknown (unknown if destroyed); 3′ cloning site unknown (unknown if destroyed)
  Sequencing primers: 5′ unknown; 3′ yGFP-R
Terms and licenses: Academic/Nonprofit Terms; Industry Terms: Not Available to Industry
How to cite: pILGFP82 was a gift from Claudia Vickers (Addgene plasmid # 83541 ; http://n2t.net/addgene:83541 ; RRID:Addgene_83541)
